>Addgene plasmid #160736 | pSL1145 (pSPIN, pBBR1 backbone, R*MmeI) | addgene full sequence | sequence record 326992 | Addgene NGS Result
CCGCCGTGGGTTTCCTCGCAATAAGCCCGGCCCACGCCTCATGCGCTTTGCGTTCCGTTTGCACCCAGTG
ACCGGGCTTGTTCTTGGCTTGAATGCCGATTTCTCTGGACTGCGTGGCCATGCTTATCTCCATGCGGTAG
GGGTGCCGCACGGTTGCGGCACCATGCGCAATCAGCTGCAACTTTTCGGCAGCGCGACAACAATTATGCG
TTGCGTAAAAGTGGCAGTCAATTACAGATTTTCTTTAACCTACGCAATGAGCTATTGCGGGGGGTGCCGC
AATGAGCTGTTGCGTACCCCCCTTTTTTAAGTTGTTGATTTTTAAGTCTTTCGCATTTCGCCCTATATCT
AGTTCTTTGGTGCCCAAAGAAGGGCACCCCTGCGGGGTTCCCCCACGCCTTCGGCGCGGCTCCCCCTCCG
GCAAAAAGTGGCCCCTCCGGGGCTTGTTGATCGACTGCGCGGCCTTCGGCCTTGCCCAAGGTGGCGCTGC
CCCCTTGGAACCCCCGCACTCGCCGCCGTGAGGCTCGGGGGGCAGGCGGGCGGGCTTCGCCCTTCGACTG
CCCCCACTCGCATAGGCTTGGGTCGTTCCAGGCGCGTCAAGGCCAAGCCGCTGCGCGGTCGCTGCGCGAG
CCTTGACCCGCCTTCCACTTGGTGTCCAACCGGCAAGCGAAGCGCGCAGGCCGCAGGCCGGAGGCTTTTC
CCCAGAGAAAATTAAAAAAATTGATGGGGCAAGGCCGCAGGCCGCGCAGTTGGAGCCGGTGGGTATGTGG
TCGAAGGCTGGGTAGCCGGTGGGCAATCCCTGTGGTCAAGCTCGTGGGCAGGCGCAGCCTGTCCATCAGC
TTGTCCAGCAGGGTTGTCCACGGGCCGAGCGAAGCGAGCCAGCCGGTGGCCGCTCGCGGCCATCGTCCAC
ATATCCACGGGCTGGCAAGGGAGCGCAGCGACCGCGCAGGGCGAAGCCCGGAGAGCAAGCCCGTAGGGCG
CCGCAGCCGCCGTAGGCGGTCACGACTTTGCGAAGCAAAGTCTAGTGAGTATACTCAAGCATTGAGTGGC
CCGCCGGAGGCACCGCCTTGCGCTGCCCCCGTCGAGCCGGTTGGACACCAAAAGGGAGGGGCAGGCATGG
CGGCATACGCGATCATGCGATGCAAGAAGCTGGCGAAAATGGGCAACGTGGCGGCCAGTCTCAAGCACGC
CTACCGCGAGCGCGAGACGCCCAACGCTGACGCCAGCAGGACGCCAGAGAACGAGCACTGGGCGGCCAGC
AGCACCGATGAAGCGATGGGCCGACTGCGCGAGTTGCTGCCAGAGAAGCGGCGCAAGGACGCTGTGTTGG
CGGTCGAGTACGTCATGACGGCCAGCCCGGAATGGTGGAAGTCGGCCAGCCAAGAACAGCAGGCGGCGTT
CTTCGAGAAGGCGCACAAGTGGCTGGCGGACAAGTACGGGGCGGATCGCATCGTGACGGCCAGCATCCAC
CGTGACGAAACCAGCCCGCACATGACCGCGTTCGTGGTGCCGCTGACGCAGGACGGCAGGCTGTCGGCCA
AGGAGTTCATCGGCAACAAAGCGCAGATGACCCGCGACCAGACCACGTTTGCGGCCGCTGTGGCCGATCT
AGGGCTGCAACGGGGCATCGAGGGCAGCAAGGCACGTCACACGCGCATTCAGGCGTTCTACGAGGCCCTG
GAGCGGCCACCAGTGGGCCACGTCACCATCAGCCCGCAAGCGGTCGAGCCACGCGCCTATGCACCGCAGG
GATTGGCCGAAAAGCTGGGAATCTCAAAGCGCGTTGAGACGCCGGAAGCCGTGGCCGACCGGCTGACAAA
AGCGGTTCGGCAGGGGTATGAGCCTGCCCTACAGGCCGCCGCAGGAGCGCGTGAGATGCGCAAGAAGGCC
GATCAAGCCCAAGAGACGGCCCGTGACCTTCGGGAGCGCCTGAAGCCCGTTCTGGACGCCCTGGGGCCGT
TGAATCGGGATATGCAGGCCAAGGCCGCCGCGATCATCAAGGCCGTGGGCGAAAAGCTGCTGACGGAACA
GCGGGAAGTCCAGCGCCAGAAACAGGCCCAGCGCCAGCAGGAACGCGGGCGCGCACATTTCCCCGAAAAG
TGCCACCTGGGATGAATGTCAGCTACTGGGCTATCTGGACAAGGGAAAACGCAAGCGCAAAGAGAAAGCA
GGTAGCTTGCAGTGGGCTTACATGGCGATAGCTAGACTGGGCGGTTTTATGGACAGCAAGCGAACCGGAA
TTGCCAGCTGGGGCGCCCTCTGGTAAGGTTGGGAAGCCCTGCAAAGTAAACTGGATGGCTTTCTTGCCGC
CAAGGATCTGATGGCGCAGGGGATCAAGATCTGATCAAGAGACAGGATGAGGATCGTTTCGCATGATTGA
ACAAGATGGATTGCACGCAGGTTCTCCGGCCGCTTGGGTGGAGAGGCTATTCGGCTATGACTGGGCACAA
CAGACAATCGGCTGCTCTGATGCCGCCGTGTTCCGGCTGTCAGCGCAGGGGCGCCCGGTTCTTTTTGTCA
AGACCGACCTGTCCGGTGCCCTGAATGAACTGCAAGACGAGGCAGCGCGGCTATCGTGGCTGGCCACGAC
GGGCGTTCCTTGCGCAGCTGTGCTCGACGTTGTCACTGAAGCGGGAAGGGACTGGCTGCTATTGGGCGAA
GTGCCGGGGCAGGATCTCCTGTCATCTCACCTTGCTCCTGCCGAGAAAGTATCCATCATGGCTGATGCAA
TGCGGCGGCTGCATACGCTTGATCCGGCTACCTGCCCATTCGACCACCAAGCGAAACATCGCATCGAGCG
AGCACGTACTCGGATGGAAGCCGGTCTTGTCGATCAGGATGATCTGGACGAAGAGCATCAGGGGCTCGCG
CCAGCCGAACTGTTCGCCAGGCTCAAGGCGCGCATGCCCGACGGCGAGGATCTCGTCGTGACCCATGGCG
ATGCCTGCTTGCCGAATATCATGGTGGAAAATGGCCGCTTTTCTGGATTCATCGACTGTGGCCGGCTGGG
TGTGGCGGACCGCTATCAGGACATAGCGTTGGCTACCCGTGATATTGCTGAAGAGCTTGGCGGCGAATGG
GCTGACCGCTTCCTCGTGCTTTACGGTATCGCCGCTCCCGATTCGCAGCGCATCGCCTTCTATCGCCTTC
TTGACGAGTTCTTCTGAGCGGGACTCTGGGGTTCGAAATGACCGACCAAGCGACGCCCAACCTGCCATCA
CGAGATTTCGATTCCACCGCCGCCTTCTATGAAAGGTTGGGCTTCGGAATCGTTTTCCGGGACGCCGGCT
GGATGATCCTCCAGCGCGGGGATCTCATGCTGGAGTTCTTCGCCCACCCCCATGGGCAAATATTATACGC
AAGGCGACAAGGTGCTGATGCCGCTGGCGATTCAGGTTCATCATGCCGTTTGTGATGGCTTCCATGTCGG
CAGAATGCTTAATGAATTACAACAGTTTTTATGCATGCGCCCAATACGCAAACCGCCTCTCCCCGCGCGT
TGGCCGATTCATTAATGCAGCTGGCACGACAGGTTTCCCGACTGGTGGATAACCGTATTACCGCCTTTGA
GTGAGCTGATACCGCTCGCCGCAGCCGAACGACCGAGCGCAGCGAGTCAGTGAGCGAGGACACAAGCTTT
GACAGCTAGCTCAGTCCTAGGTATAATACTAGCGTCGACGTGGAGATATACCATGGGTGAACTGCCGAGT
AGGTAGCTGATAACGAGACCTCTGTCTTGTCAGCTAGGGTGGTCTCGTGAACTGCCGAGTAGGTAGCTGA
TAACGGATCCGAATTCGAGCGAAGGAGATATACATATGTTTTTGCAAAGACCTAAACCTTACAGCGATGA
AAGTTTAGAAAGTTTCTTTATCCGAGTGGCTAACAAAAATGGCTACGGTGATGTCCATCGCTTCCTAGAA
GCCACTAAACGATTCCTTCAAGACATTGACCATAATGGCTATCAAACCTTTCCGACTGATATAACTCGGA
TAAACCCATACTCAGCTAAAAACAGTTCCAGCGCACGAACTGCGTCATTCCTGAAACTTGCACAATTGAC
ATTTAATGAACCGCCAGAGCTACTTGGGTTGGCAATTAACAGAACAAACATGAAATACTCGCCGTCAACT
AGCGCGGTTGTTAGAGGTGCAGAAGTCTTTCCTCGCAGTTTACTACGGACGCACTCCATCCCCTGCTGTC
CTTTGTGTCTGCGAGAAAATGGCTACGCCTCCTACCTTTGGCACTTTCAGGGGTACGAATACTGCCACAG
CCATAACGTACCTTTAATTACCACTTGTAGCTGTGGTAAGGAGTTTGACTACCGAGTATCTGGGTTAAAG
GGCATTTGCTGCAAATGCAAGGAGCCTATCACCTTAACCAGCAGGGAGAACGGTCATGAGGCAGCGTGTA
CTGTTTCAAACTGGCTTGCTGGCCATGAATCTAAACCTCTGCCAAATCTTCCTAAAAGCTACCGATGGGG
TTTAGTTCATTGGTGGATGGGTATTAAAGATAGCGAGTTCGATCACTTTTCGTTCGTTCAATTTTTCTCA
AACTGGCCAAGGTCATTCCACTCGATAATCGAAGATGAAGTAGAGTTCAACCTTGAGCATGCTGTTGTCA
GCACGTCTGAATTACGACTAAAAGATCTTCTTGGTCGATTGTTTTTCGGTTCAATTCGGTTACCTGAGCG
GAATCTTCAACACAATATCATCCTTGGTGAGCTTCTCTGCTATTTAGAAAATCGTTTATGGCAAGACAAG
GGATTAATCGCCAACCTCAAAATGAACGCGTTAGAGGCGACTGTAATGTTAAATTGTAGCCTCGATCAGA
TTGCATCAATGGTTGAACAACGCATCTTGAAGCCAAATCGAAAAAGCAAGCCCAACAGCCCTCTTGATGT
TACCGATTATCTATTTCATTTCGGCGATATTTTCTGTCTTTGGTTAGCTGAGTTCCAAAGCGATGAGTTT
AACCGTTCGTTTTATGTGTCGAGGTGGTAAATGCAAACTCTGAAAGAACTAATCGCATCCAATCCTGACG
ACTTAACAACTGAACTTAAGAGAGCATTTCGTCCACTCACACCGCATATTGCAATTGATGGTAATGAACT
TGACGCACTGACGATATTAGTCAATTTAACCGATAAGACTGATGATCAGAAAGACCTGCTCGATCGAGCC
AAATGCAAGCAAAAACTTCGAGATGAAAAATGGTGGGCTAGCTGCATAAATTGCGTTAATTACAGACAAA
GCCATAACCCAAAATTCCCGGATATACGTTCTGAAGGCGTGATTCGAACCCAAGCCCTGGGTGAATTACC
GAGTTTCCTACTCTCGTCCTCAAAAATCCCACCATACCATTGGTCATATAGCCATGATTCAAAATACGTC
AACAAAAGCGCATTCCTCACCAATGAGTTTTGTTGGGATGGTGAGATCTCATGTTTGGGTGAGCTTCTTA
AAGATGCAGATCACCCACTTTGGAATACTTTGAAAAAGTTAGGTTGTTCTCAAAAAACTTGCAAAGCAAT
GGCAAAACAACTAGCTGATATTACTCTCACGACTATCAATGTCACACTCGCACCAAATTACCTGACTCAA
ATATCTCTCCCCGATAGTGATACATCCTACATTTCACTCTCTCCTGTTGCATCGCTATCGATGCAAAGCC
ACTTTCATCAGAGGCTCCAAGATGAAAATCGGCATAGCGCGATAACGCGGTTTAGCCGAACTACCAACAT
GGGGGTCACTGCGATGACATGTGGCGGCGCATTTAGAATGTTAAAGTCTGGCGCTAAGTTTTCCAGCCCC
CCTCATCACCGATTAAACAGTAAACGAAGTTGGTTGACGTCAGAGCATGTTCAGTCATTAAAACAGTACC
AGCGCCTCAACAAAAGCCTCATACCTGAAAACTCTCGGATTGCACTCCGTAGAAAATACAAAATCGAGCT
TCAAAATATGGTCAGATCTTGGTTTGCAATGCAAGACCATACCCTTGATTCGAACATACTTATCCAACAT
TTGAATCATGACCTATCTTACTTAGGAGCCACAAAACGTTTTGCATACGATCCAGCGATGACCAAGCTCT
TTACTGAGCTTTTGAAACGAGAGTTATCAAATTCAATCAATAATGGTGAGCAACACACTAATGGATCGTT
TTTAGTCCTACCGAATATCAGGGTTTGTGGCGCAACAGCTTTAAGCTCCCCGGTAACGGTGGGGATTCCA
TCACTTACAGCTTTCTTTGGCTTCGTTCACGCATTTGAACGGAATATAAATCGCACCACCTCATCGTTTC
GTGTTGAATCCTTTGCGATATGCGTCCATCAACTACATGTCGAGAAGCGAGGTTTGACAGCAGAGTTTGT
GGAAAAAGGCGACGGGACTATATCCGCTCCCGCGACCCGGGATGACTGGCAGTGTGATGTCGTATTTAGC
CTTATTTTGAACACCAACTTTGCTCAACATATTGACCAAGATACGTTAGTTACATCACTACCAAAGCGAT
TGGCTCGGGGTTCAGCAAAAATTGCGATTGATGACTTTAAACATATCAACTCATTCTCGACATTAGAAAC
AGCGATCGAATCTCTGCCAATAGAAGCTGGTAGGTGGTTATCACTTTACGCACAGTCAAACAATAATCTA
AGTGATCTATTAGCAGCCATGACAGAGGACCATCAGCTCATGGCAAGCTGCGTCGGTTACCACTTGTTAG
AAGAGCCCAAAGATAAACCAAACTCCCTCAGAGGTTACAAACACGCTATCGCCGAGTGCATCATTGGACT
CATTAACTCAATCACCTTTAGCTCAGAGACTGATCCCAACACAATCTTTTGGTCGCTAAAGAACTATCAA
AACTACCTAGTGGTACAGCCAAGGAGTATCAACGATGAAACTACCGACAAATCTAGCCTATGAGCGCTCT
ATCGACCCATCAGATGTCTGTTTTTTTGTCGTCTGGCCCGATGATAGAAAAACACCTTTAACCTACAATT
CTCGTACTCTGCTCGGGCAAATGGAAGCGGCATCATTAGCCTATGATGTCTCAGGTCAACCAATAAAAAG
TGCCACCGCTGAGGCGTTAGCTCAAGGGAACCCTCATCAAGTTGATTTCTGCCACGTTCCATACGGTGCG
AGTCATATTGAATGCAGTTTCTCCGTCTCGTTTTCTTCTGAACTACGTCAACCATATAAGTGTAACTCAA
GCAAAGTTAAACAAACGCTAGTGCAATTAGTCGAGCTCTACGAAACGAAAATCGGCTGGACTGAGCTAGC
AACCCGATATTTGATGAACATTTGCAACGGTAAATGGCTGTGGAAAAATACCCGTAAAGCCTATTGCTGG
AACATTGTACTTACACCTTGGCCTTGGAACGGGGAAAAGGTTGGATTTGAAGATATTCGTACTAACTACA
CCTCACGGCAAGACTTTAAAAATAATAAAAATTGGTCTGCTATAGTTGAAATGATCAAAACCGCATTTTC
TAGTACTGATGGGCTGGCGATATTTGAAGTCAGGGCCACCTTGCACTTGCCAACGAATGCTATGGTGCGG
CCAAGCCAAGTTTTCACAGAAAAAGAAAGTGGCAGTAAAAGTAAATCTAAAACTCAAAACAGTCGAGTTT
TTCAGAGTACAACTATTGATGGTGAACGATCGCCAATACTAGGGGCCTTTAAAACGGGAGCAGCTATTGC
AACCATTGACGACTGGTATCCTGAAGCCACTGAGCCACTAAGGGTCGGACGGTTTGGGGTTCATCGCGAA
GATGTCACTTGCTACCGTCATCCGTCTACCGGAAAAGATTTTTTCTCGATATTACAACAAGCAGAGCACT
ATATTGAAGTGTTGAGCGCCAACAAAACTCCCGCTCAAGAAACTATCAACGACATGCACTTTTTAATGGC
TAACCTGATTAAGGGTGGGATGTTCCAGCATAAAGGAGACTGACTGTGAAATGGTATTATAAGACAATCA
CCTTTCTGCCAGAGTTGTGCAACAACGAGTCACTGGCTGCAAAGTGTCTCCGCGTTCTGCATGGATTTAA
CTATCAGTATGAGACACGAAATATCGGCGTTTCATTTCCGCTTTGGTGTGATGCAACGGTTGGAAAAAAG
ATTTCATTTGTCAGCAAGAACAAGATAGAACTCGACTTACTACTTAAACAACACTATTTCGTCCAAATGG
AACAACTTCAATACTTTCATATATCCAACACTGTTCTCGTCCCAGAAGATTGTACATACGTTTCCTTTAG
ACGCTGTCAATCTATAGATAAGCTCACAGCAGCAGGGCTGGCAAGGAAAATCAGACGCCTGGAGAAACGT
GCTCTATCTAGAGGCGAGCAATTTGACCCATCATCTTTTGCTCAAAAAGAGCATACTGCAATAGCGCACT
ACCACTCACTTGGGGAGTCCAGCAAACAGACGAACCGCAACTTTCGACTCAATATCAGGATGCTCTCGGA
GCAACCCCGTGAGGGGAACTCGATTTTTAGTAGCTATGGCTTATCAAATTCAGAAAACTCGTTTCAGCCT
GTACCCTTAATCTGACCTTTAATAAGGAGATATACCATGGCGACAAGTTTACCTACGCCCTCAGCAATTA
CGACTTCGGCGTTAGAGTATGCATTCCATACTCCCGCTCGCAATCTAACGAAATCTCGCGGAAAAAACAT
TCATCGTTATGTCAGTGTAAAGATGAGTAAGAGGATTACGGTAGAATCTACTCTAGAGTGTGATGCCTGC
TATCACTTTGATTTTGAGCCAAGTATTGTTCGCTTTTGCGCTCAACCGATTCGATTTTTATATTATCTCA
ATGGTCAGTCTCACTCCTATGTTCCTGACTTTCTAGTTCAATTTGATACCAACGAGTTTGTTCTATATGA
AGTAAAGTCAGCTTATGCTAAGAACAAACCTGATTTTGATGTTGAATGGGAGGCGAAAGTAAAAGCAGCA
ACTGAACTAGGGCTAGAATTGGAGCTTGTTGAAGAGAGTGATATTAGGGATACGGTTGTATTAAATAATC
TTAAGCGCATGCATCGTTATGCTTCGAAAGATGAGCTGAATAACGTACATAACTCTCTCTTAAAAATAAT
AAAGTACAATGGCGCCCAATCTGCAAGATGCTTGGGAGAACAGTTGGGTTTAAAAGGCCGAACTGTTTTA
CCAATTTTGTGCGATTTGCTGTCAAGGTGTTTACTCGATACACGTTTGGATAAGCCTCTATCTCTTGAAT
CTCGATTTGAGTTGGCCAGTTATGGCTAAGAAAGGGTTCTCAAGTTTCCATAGAAAAGCAGTCTCTTCCC
AAGATACGCTTGAATCGATAGAGCTTGTCTCTAGCGCTAATTGTCTAGAAAGTGTTACGTATCAAGATAT
ATCAGCATTTCCCGAAACAATTGCGGTAGAGATTAATTTCCGATTAAGCATTCTTCGCTTTTTAGCGCGA
AAGTGCGAAACCATTGTGGCCAAATCAATTGAACCACATCGTGTAGAGCTACAGCAAAACTATAGTAGAA
AAATACCCAGTGCAATAACGATATATCGATGGTGGCTTGCTTTTCGAAAATCAGACTACAACCCCATTAG
CTTAGCACCTAATATCAAGGATAGAGGTAATAGAGAGACAAAAGTGTCAACAGTTGTTGATTCTATTATG
GAACAGGCAGTTGAAAGAGTTATATCTGGACGAAAAGTCAATGTTAGCTCTGCATATAAACGTGTTCGAC
GAAAAGTTCGTCAATACAATCTAACTCATGGAACGAAATACACGTATCCTAAGTACGAATCTGTAAGAAA
GCGAGTAAAAAAGAAAACCCCATTTGAGTTATTAGCCGCAGGGAAAGGGGAGAGAGTAGCTAAGAGAGAG
TTTCGCCGAATGGGAAAAAAGATCCTCACGTCTAGCGTGCTAGAGAGGGTTGAAATAGATCACACTGTCG
TTGACCTTTTTGCAGTACACGAAGAGTATCGAATCCCATTGGGCCGACCTTGGCTTACTCAATTGGTTGA
TTGTTACAGTAAAGCTGTAATCGGTTTTTATTTAGGTTTCGAGCCTCCTAGCTATGTGTCGGTTTCCCTT
GCACTTAAGAATGCAATACAACGCAAAGATGACTTAATCTCCTCGTATGAATCGATCGAGAATGAATGGC
TATGTTATGGCATCCCAGACCTACTCGTAACTGATAATGGTAAAGAGTTTTTGTCGAAAGCATTTGATCA
AGCATGTGAATCACTATTGATCAATGTGCATCAAAATAAAGTTGAGACGCCCGACAACAAACCTCATGTT
GAACGTAACTACGGGACTATTAATACTTCTCTGTTAGACGATTTACCTGGGAAATCCTTCAGCCAGTACC
TTCAAAGAGAAGGGTACGACTCTGTGGGAGAAGCTACCCTTACACTCAATGAGATTAGAGAAATTTACTT
AATTTGGTTGGTGGATATTTATCATAAAAAACCCAATCAGAGAGGCACTAATTGTCCTAATGTTGCGTGG
AAAAAGGGTTGTCAAGAATGGGAACCAGAGGAGTTCTCTGGTTCTAAAGACGAATTAGACTTTAAATTTG
CTATTGTTGATTACAAACAACTTACTAAAGTAGGGATAACTGTCTACAAAGAACTGAGTTATAGCAATGA
CCGTTTAGCTGAATATAGAGGGAAGAAAGGAAACCATAAAGTTCAGTTCAAGTATAACCCTGAGTGTATG
GCAGTTATTTGGGTGTTGGATGAGGATATGAATGAGTACTTTACAGTTAATGCGATTGACTACGAATATG
CAAGTAGAGTATCACTTTGGCAACATAAATATAACATGAAATATCAAGCAGAACTAAATTCAGCAGAATA
TGATGAGGACAAGGAAATTGATGCAGAAATAAAAATTGAAGAAATCGCAGATCGTTCAATTGTTAAGACT
AACAAAATCAGAGCTCGGAGGCGTGGCGCTAGGCATCAAGAGAATAGCGCAAGGGCTAAGTCAATCAGTA
ATGCGAACCCGGCCTCGATACAAAAACATGAAGATGAAATCGTTAGTGCAGATAATGACGATTGGGATAT
TGATTATGTCTGAGAAATCGTCAAATGAGTGAAACGCGTGAGGCTCGTATATCAAGAGCTAAAAGGGCAT
TTGTATCCACACCGAGCGTTAGGAAAATCTTGAGTTACATGGATAGATGTAGAGATCTATCAGACCTAGA
GTCTGAGCCTACATGCATGATGGTCTATGGTGCTTCGGGTGTAGGTAAAACGACCGTCATCAAGAAATAC
TTAAATCAAAACAGAAGAGAGTCCGAAGCCGGGGGCGATATAATACCGGTTTTGCATATTGAGTTGCCAG
ACAATGCGAAGCCAGTAGATGCAGCAAGGGAATTGCTGGTTGAAATGGGTGACCCGCTAGCACTTTATGA
AACTGACTTAGCTAGATTGACGAAAAGACTGACTGAATTAATCCCTGCGGTCGGCGTGAAGCTGATTATT
ATCGATGAGTTCCAACATTTGGTGGAAGAAAGGTCAAATCGGGTTCTTACCCAAGTAGGTAATTGGCTAA
AAATGATACTTAACAAAACGAAATGTCCAATTGTTATATTTGGTATGCCATACTCAAAAGTTGTACTGCA
AGCAAACTCGCAACTTCACGGGCGATTTTCCATTCAGGTTGAACTGCGCCCCTTTAGCTACCAGGGAGGT
AGAGGTGTATTTAAAACTTTTTTGGAATACCTTGATAAAGCCCTACCTTTTGAAAAACAGGCTGGCTTAG
CCAACGAAAGTTTGCAGAAAAAATTGTATGCATTCTCTCAGGGAAACATGCGTTCGTTGAGAAACCTTAT
TTATCAAGCATCTATCGAAGCAATTGATAATCAGCATGAGACGATAACCGAAGAAGATTTCGTTTTTGCA
TCGAAGTTGACATCGGGCGATAAACCCAACTCATGGAAAAATCCTTTTGAGGAGGGTGTTGAGGTAACAG
AAGATATGTTACGACCGCCACCAAAAGATATTGGTTGGGAGGACTATTTGAGACATTCAACCCCGAGAGT
GAGTAAACCAGGTAGAAATAAAAACTTTTTCGAATAACCTAGGCTGCTGCGCTGCTGCCACCGCTGAGCA
ATAACTAGCATAACCCCTTGGGGCCTCTAAACGGGTCTTGAGGGGTTTTTTGCTGAAACCTCAGGCATGT
TGGAACAACCATAAAATGATAATTACACCCATAAATTGATAATTATCACACCCATAAATTGATATTGCCT
CTTCATGGTCTAAACTTCAGTAAGTTTACGACATTTTCATGAAGAGGTCATTTCCGGGGATCCATGGAGA
AAAAAATCACTGGATATACCACCGTTGATATATCCCAATGGCATCGTAAAGAACATTTTGAGGCATTTCA
GTCAGTTGCTCAATGTACCTATAACCAGACCGTTCAGCTGGATATTACGGCCTTTTTAAAGACCGTAAAG
AAAAATAAGCACAAGTTTTATCCGGCCTTTATTCACATTCTTGCCCGCCTGATGAATGCTCATCCGGAGT
TCCGTATGGCAATGAAAGACGGTGAGCTGGTGATATGGGATAGTGTTCACCCTTGTTACACCGTTTTCCA
TGAGCAAACTGAAACGTTTTCATCGCTCTGGAGTGAATACCACGACGATTTCCGGCAGTTTCTACACATA
TATTCGCAAGATGTGGCGTGTTACGGTGAAAACCTGGCCTATTTCCCTAAAGGGTTTATTGAGAATATGT
TTTTCGTCTCAGCCAATCCCTGGGTGAGTTTCACCAGTTTTGATTTAAACGTGGCCAATATGGACAACTT
CTTCGCCCCCGTTTTCACTATGGGCAAATATTATACGCAAGGCGACAAGGTGCTGATGCCGCTGGCGATT
CAGGTTCATCATGCCGTTTGTGATGGCTTCCATGTCGGCAGAATGCTTAATGAATTACAACAGTACTGCG
ATGAGTGGCAGGGCGGGGCGTAATTTTTTTAAGGCAGTTATTGGTGCCCTTCTAGAGTCCTTACTGCAGT
AGTTTTGCTGAAATACTCGATTCACAAAAATATCAACTTATGGTTGTTTTGTGAGATATCAATATATGGT
TGTTTTGTGGTTAAGTTGCTGATTATAAATAATTATTAAATATCACTTTATGGTTGCATCAACAGGTACC
GAGCTCGAATTCACTGGCCGTCGTTTTACAACGTCGTGACTGGGAAAACCCTGGCGTTACCCAACTTAAT
CGCCTTGCGGCCAGTTTGCTCAGGCTCTCCCCGTGGAGGTAATAATTGACGATATGATCATTTATTCTGC
CTCCCAGAGCCTGATAAAAACGGTGAATCCGTTAGCGAGGTGCCGCCGGCTTCCATTCAGGTCGAGGTGG
CCCGGCTCCATGCACCGCGACGCAACGCGGGGAGGCAGACAAGGTATAGGGCGGCGAGGCGGCTACAGCC
GATAGTCTGGAACAGCGCACTTACGGGTTGCTGCGCAACCCAAGTGCTACCGGCGCGGCAGCGTGACCCG
TGTCGGCGGCTCCAACGGCTCGCCATCGTCCAGAAAACACGGCTCATCGGGCATCGGCAGGCGCTGCTGC
CCGCGCCGTTCCCATTCCTCCGTTTCGGTCAAGGCTGGCAGGTCTGGTTCCATGCCCGGAATGCCGGGCT
GGCTGGGCGGCTCCTCGCCGGGGCCGGTCGGTAGTTGCTGCTCGCCCGGATACAGGGTCGGGATGCGGCG
CAGGTCGCCATGCCCCAACAGCGATTCGTCCTGGTCGTCGTGATCAACCACCACGGCGGCACTGAACACC
GACAGGCGCAACTGGTCGCGGGGCTGGCCCCACGCCACGCGGTCATTGACCACGTAGGCCGACACGGTGC
CGGGGCCGTTGAGCTTCACGACGGAGATCCAGCGCTCGGCCACCAAGTCCTTGACTGCGTATTGGACCGT
CCGCAAAGAACGTCCGATGAGCTTGGAAAGTGTCTTCTGGCTGACCACCACGGCGTTCTGGTGGCCCATC
TGCGCCACGAGGTGATGCAGCAGCATTG
Features (pLannotate 1.2.2; 13 found; start..end, strand, type, name):
    122..893     -  rep_origin     pBBR1 oriV: replication origin of the broad-host-range plasmid pBBR1 from Bordetella bronchiseptica; requires the pBBR1 Rep protein for replication
   2057..2341    +  CDS            tnpA (fragment): TN5P_ECOLX - Also known as tnp. Experimental evidence at protein level: Swiss-Prot protein existence level 1. Mediates transposition of transposon Tn5 by a 'cut and paste' mechanism. First, the monomeric transposase binds the 19 bp inverted DNA repeats flanking the transposon. Then, dimerization of the DNA- bound transposase creates a synaptic DNA complex. After nicking of the first DNA strand, excision of the transposon proceeds through a series of intermediates. The transposase then mediates the insertion of the transposon at a new site by strand transfer. The activity of the wild- type tran
   2373..3164    +  CDS            neo: KKA2_KLEPN - Also known as kan, nptII. Experimental evidence at protein level: Swiss-Prot protein existence level 1. Resistance to kanamycin, neomycin, paromomycin, ribostamycin, butirosin and gentamicin B. From Klebsiella pneumoniae.
   3188..3340    +  CDS            ble (fragment): BLE_KLEPN - Experimental evidence at protein level: Swiss-Prot protein existence level 1. Binding protein with a strong affinity to the bleomycin family of antibiotics. Binds to CL990; an antimitotic-antibiotic compound. From Klebsiella pneumoniae.
   3340..3456    +  CDS            CmR (fragment): chloramphenicol acetyltransferase; cat; confers resistance to chloramphenicol
   3467..3545    +  CDS            lacI (fragment): lac repressor; lacI; The lac repressor binds to the lac operator to inhibit transcription in E. coli. This inhibition can be relieved by adding lactose or isopropyl-β-D-thiogalactopyranoside (IPTG).
   3545..3630    +  rep_origin     RSF ori (fragment): Plasmids containing the RSF 1030 origin of replication can be propagated in E. coli cells that contain additional plasmids with compatible origins.
   3639..3673    +  promoter       J23119 promoter: bacterial promoter (Registry of Standard Biological Parts BBa J23119)
  12115..12162   +  terminator     T7 terminator: transcription terminator for bacteriophage T7 RNA polymerase
  12314..12970   +  CDS            cat: CAT_ECOLX - Experimental evidence at protein level: Swiss-Prot protein existence level 1. This enzyme is an effector of chloramphenicol resistance in bacteria. From Escherichia coli. This protein is used as a marker in many commonly used cloning vectors, such as pACYC184.
  13169..13238   +  CDS            lacZα (fragment): LacZα fragment of β-galactosidase; lacZ fragment
  13357..13426   -  CDS            TcR (fragment): tetracycline efflux protein; tet; confers resistance to tetracycline
  13487..121     -  CDS            pBBR1 Rep (across the origin): replication protein for the broad-host-range plasmid pBBR1 from Bordetella bronchiseptica
