[The description below was written by a language model from this plasmid's Addgene catalogue record and pLannotate feature annotations shown in this document.]
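Description:
pSL1145 is a single-plasmid ("pSPIN") version of the Vibrio cholerae CRISPR-associated transposon system (VchCAST, earlier called INTEGRATE), built on a broad-host-range pBBR1 backbone for bacterial expression. Replication depends on the pBBR1 oriV together with the plasmid-encoded pBBR1 Rep protein, giving a low copy number. Selection is by kanamycin through the Tn5-derived neo (nptII) gene. The short annotated fragments of tnpA, ble, CmR, lacI, RSF ori, lacZα and TcR appear to be cloning remnants of parental vectors rather than functional elements.

The payload combines everything needed for RNA-guided transposition on one molecule: the CAST proteins, a crRNA and the mini-transposon donor DNA. The constitutive synthetic J23119 promoter is annotated just upstream of a roughly 8.4 kb stretch that ends at a T7 terminator. The automated annotation does not label anything in this interval, but it presumably holds the CRISPR array and the protein-coding genes. The individual genes are not listed in the record. The crRNA is non-targeting and carries BsaI sites so that a user-chosen spacer can be cloned in to direct integration to a genomic site. Downstream of the terminator lies a full-length cat (chloramphenicol acetyltransferase) gene. Its position suggests it may be the cargo of the mini-transposon, although the record does not explicitly state this and the transposon ends are not annotated. The right transposon end has been modified to contain an MmeI site. Because MmeI cuts at a distance from its recognition site, it can capture flanking genomic sequence for Tn-seq mapping of insertion sites. The construct therefore suits programmable genome insertion and genome-wide profiling of integration specificity in diverse bacteria.
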