Addgene plasmid #160736: pSL1145 (pSPIN, pBBR1 backbone, R*MmeI)
Purpose: Single-plasmid V. cholerae CAST, encodes all proteins, crRNA, and donor DNA. Non-targeting crRNA with BsaI sites for spacer cloning. Mini-tn has MmeI site in R end for Tn-seq. pBBR1 backbone.
Depositing lab: Samuel H. Sternberg. Depositing organization: Columbia University. Publication: CRISPR RNA-guided integrases for high-efficiency, multiplexed bacterial genome engineering. Vo PLH, Ronda C, Klompe SE, Chen EE, Acree C, Wang HH, Sternberg SH. Nat Biotechnol. 2020 Nov 23. pii: 10.1038/s41587-020-00745-y. doi: 10.1038/s41587-020-00745-y. PubMed 33230293.
Backbone
  Vector backbone: pBBR1
  Vector type: Bacterial Expression
Growth in bacteria
  Bacterial resistance: Kanamycin, 50 μg/mL
  Growth temperature: 37°C
  Growth strain: DH5alpha
  Copy number: Low Copy
Gene/Insert
  Gene/Insert name: VchCAST proteins, crRNA, and donor DNA
  Species: V. cholerae
  Promoter: J23119
  Cloning method: Gibson Cloning
  Sequencing primers: 5′ cgccttcttgacgagttc; 3′ GCTAGTTATTGCTCAGCGG
Terms and licenses: Academic/Nonprofit Terms; Industry Terms: Not Available to Industry
Depositor comments: Previously referred to as INTEGRATE.
How to cite: pSL1145 (pSPIN, pBBR1 backbone, R*MmeI) was a gift from Samuel H. Sternberg (Addgene plasmid # 160736 ; http://n2t.net/addgene:160736 ; RRID:Addgene_160736)
